>Addgene plasmid #25184 | NEDD5 | depositor partial sequence | sequence record 11658 | Author sequence
GAAACACCTGGCTATGTTGGATTTGCAAACCTCCCCAATCAAGTTCACCGAAAATCAGTGAAAAAAGGTT
TTGAGTTCACACTGATGGTGGTCGGTGAATCAGGTCTAGGAAAATCGACTCTCATAAACAGCCTATTCCT
AACTGATCTGTACCCAGAAAGAGTCATATCTGGAGCAGCAGAAAAAATTGAAAGAACTGTCCAGATTGAG
GCTTCAACTGTTGAAATTGAAGAGCGAGGGGTCAAGCTACGCCTGACAGTGGTAGATACCCCTGGCTATG
GTGACGCTATCAACTGCAGAGATTGTTTTAAGACAATTATCTCCTATATTGATGAGCAATTTGAGAGGTA
CCTGCATGACGAGAGCGGCTTGAACAGGCGGCACATCATTGATAATAGGGTGCATTGTTGCTTTTACTTT
ATTTCACCTTTTGGACATGGACTTAAGCCCTTAGATGTGGCGTTTATGAAGGCAATACACAACAAGGTGA
ATATTGTGCCTGTCATTGCAAAAGCTGACACTCTCACCCTGAAGGAACGGGAGCGGCTGAAGAAAAGGAT
TCTGGATGAAATTGAAGAACATAACATCAAAATCTATCACTTACCTGATGCAGAATCAGATGAAGATGAA
GATTTTAAAGAGCAGACTAGACTTCTCAAGGCTAGCATCCCATTCTCTGTGGTTGGATCCAATCAGTTGA
TTGAAGCCAAAGGAAAGAAGGTCAGAGGCCGCCTCTACCCCGCGGGTGTTGTGGAAGTGGAGAACCCAGA
GCACAATGACTTTCTGAAGCTGAGAACCATGCTCATCACCCACATGCAGGATCTCCAGGAGGTGACCCAG
GACCTTCATTATGAAAACTTCCGTTCTGAGAGACTCAAGAGAGGCGGCAGGAAAGTGGAGAATGAGGACA
TGAATAAAGACCAG
