>Addgene plasmid #25184 | NEDD5 | addgene partial sequence | sequence record 31263 | 25184 with T7-term
CGGGCTTTGTTAGCAGCCGGATCTCAGTGGTGGTGGTGGTGGTGCTCGAGTGCGGCCGCAAGCTTCGTCA
TCACTGGTCTTTATTCATGTCCTCATTCTCCACTTTCCTGCCGCCTCTCTTGAGTCTCTCAGAACGGAAG
TTTTCATAATGAAGGTCCTGGGTCACCTCCTGGAGATCCTGCATGTGGGTGATGAGCATGGTTCTCAGCT
TCAGAAAGTCATTGTGCTCTGGGTTCTCCACTTCCACAACACCCGCGGGGTAGAGGCGGCCTCTGACCTT
CTTTCCTTTGGCTTCAATCAACTGATTGGATCCAACCACAGAGAATGGGATGCTAGCCTTGAGAAGTCTA
GTCTGCTCTTTAAAATCTTCATCTTCATCTGATTCTGCATCAGGTAAGTGATAGATTTTGATGTTATGTT
CTTCAATTTCATCCAGAATCCTTTTCTTCAGCCGCTCCCGTTCCTTCAGGGTGAGAGTGTCAGCTTTTGC
AATGACAGGCACAATATTCACCTTGTTGTGTATTGCCTTCATAAACGCCACATCTAAGGGCTTAAGTCCA
TGTCCAAAAGGTGAAATAAAGTAAAAGCAACAATGCACCCTATTATCAATGATGTGCCGCCTGTTCAAGC
CGCTCTCGTCATGCAGGTACCTCTCAAATTGCTCATCAATATAGGAGATAATTGTCTTAAAACAATCTCT
GCAGTTGATAGCGTCACCATAGCCAGGGGTATCTACCACTGTCAGGCGTAGCTTGACCCCTCGCTCTTCA
ATTTCAACAGTTGAAGCCTCAATCTGGACAGTTCTTTCAATTTTTTCTGCTGCTCCAGATATGACTCTTT
CTGGGTACAGATCAGTTAGGAATAGGCTGTTTATGAGAGTCGATTTTCCTAGACCTGATTCACCGACCAC
CATCAGTGTGAACTC
