>Addgene plasmid #25184 | NEDD5 | addgene partial sequence | sequence record 31264 | 25184 with T7
TTTTGTTTAACTTTAAGAAGGAGATATACCATGGGCAGCAGCCATCATCATCATCATCACAGCAGCGGCC
TGGTTCCGCGTGGTAGTGAAACACCTGGCTATGTTGGATTTGCAAACCTCCCCAATCAAGTTCACCGAAA
ATCAGTGAAAAAAGGTTTTGAGTTCACACTGATGGTGGTCGGTGAATCAGGTCTAGGAAAATCGACTCTC
ATAAACAGCCTATTCCTAACTGATCTGTACCCAGAAAGAGTCATATCTGGAGCAGCAGAAAAAATTGAAA
GAACTGTCCAGATTGAGGCTTCAACTGTTGAAATTGAAGAGCGAGGGGTCAAGCTACGCCTGACAGTGGT
AGATACCCCTGGCTATGGTGACGCTATCAACTGCAGAGATTGTTTTAAGACAATTATCTCCTATATTGAT
GAGCAATTTGAGAGGTACCTGCATGACGAGAGCGGCTTGAACAGGCGGCACATCATTGATAATAGGGTGC
ATTGTTGCTTTTACTTTATTTCACCTTTTGGACATGGACTTAAGCCCTTAGATGTGGCGTTTATGAAGGC
AATACACAACAAGGTGAATATTGTGCCTGTCATTGCAAAAGCTGACACTCTCACCCTGAAGGAACGGGAG
CGGCTGAAGAAAAGGATTCTGGATGAAATTGAAGAACATAACATCAAAATCTATCACTTACCTGATGCAG
AATCAGATGAAGATGAAGATTTTAAAGAGCAGACTAGACTTCTCAAGGCTAGCATCCCATTCTCTGTGGT
TGGATCCAATCAGTTGATTGAAGCCAAAGGAAAGAAGGTCAGAGGCCGCCTCTACCCCGCGGGTGTTGTG
GAAGTGGAGAACCCAGAGCACAATGACTTTCTGAAGCTGAGAACCATGCTCATCACCCACATGCAGGATC
TCCAGGAGGTGA
