[The description below was written by a language model from this plasmid's Addgene catalogue record.]
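Description:
NEDD5 is a bacterial expression plasmid built on pET28a-LIC, a ligation-independent-cloning derivative of the pET28a vector produced by a structural genomics group. The backbone is listed as 7328 bp without insert. The plasmid is selected with kanamycin, is recorded as high copy, and is propagated in a standard cloning strain (DH5alpha). No feature table is supplied, so the promoter and origin are not explicitly stated. The T7 and T7-terminator sequencing primers fit the usual pET arrangement, in which the insert sits between a T7 promoter and T7 terminator and is expressed in an E. coli host that supplies T7 RNA polymerase.

The 924 bp insert encodes a fragment of human septin 2 (SEPTIN2, also known as NEDD5, DIFF6 or SEPT2). It covers residues E13 to Q320, which the record describes as the GTPase domain, and carries a W260A point substitution. A His tag is fused to the N terminus, which allows purification of the recombinant protein by immobilised metal affinity chromatography. The record does not explain why the W260A mutation was introduced.

The stated purpose is bacterial production of protein for structure determination, and the depositor links the construct to a deposited septin 2 crystal structure. As the record notes, this is a truncated construct rather than the complete open reading frame. It is therefore suited to recombinant expression, purification and structural or biochemical work on the septin 2 GTP-binding domain, not to studies that need the full-length protein.
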