Addgene plasmid #25184: NEDD5
Purpose: Bacterial expression for structure determination; may not be full ORF
Depositing lab: Cheryl Arrowsmith. Depositing organization: University of Toronto.
Backbone
  Vector backbone: pET28a-LIC
  Backbone manufacturer: SGC
  Backbone size w/o insert (bp): 7328
  Vector type: Bacterial Expression
Growth in bacteria
  Bacterial resistance: Kanamycin, 50 μg/mL
  Growth temperature: 37°C
  Growth strain: DH5alpha
  Copy number: High Copy
Gene/Insert
  Gene/Insert name: NEDD5:E13-Q320-B3_W260A (alt names: PDB: 2QNR; Septin 2, GTPase domain; NEDD5)
  Species: H. sapiens (human)
  Insert size (bp): 924
  Mutation: Contains amino acids E13-Q320. W260A mutation.
  Entrez Gene: SEPTIN2 (a.k.a. DIFF6, NEDD-5, NEDD5, Pnutl3, SEPT2, hNedd5)
  Tag / fusion protein: His (N terminal on insert)
  Cloning method: Restriction Enzyme
  Sequencing primers: 5′ T7; 3′ T7-term
Terms and licenses: Academic/Nonprofit Terms; Industry Terms: Not Available to Industry
Depositor comments: PDB: 2QNR. http://www.thesgc.org/structures/2QNR/
How to cite: NEDD5 was a gift from Cheryl Arrowsmith (Addgene plasmid # 25184 ; http://n2t.net/addgene:25184 ; RRID:Addgene_25184)
